Addgene plasmid #127663: pTRIP-GFP-IRF3
Purpose: Over-express EGFP-IRF3
Depositing lab: Nicolas Manel. Depositing organization: Institut Curie. Publication: The N-Terminal Domain of cGAS Determines Preferential Association with Centromeric DNA and Innate Immune Activation in the Nucleus. Gentili M, Lahaye X, Nadalin F, Nader GPF, Puig Lombardi E, Herve S, De Silva NS, Rookhuizen DC, Zueva E, Goudot C, Maurin M, Bochnakian A, Amigorena S, Piel M, Fachinetti D, Londono-Vallejo A, Manel N. Cell Rep. 2019 Feb 26;26(9):2377-2393.e13. doi: 10.1016/j.celrep.2019.01.105. PubMed 30811988.
Backbone
  Vector backbone: pTRIP
  Vector type: Lentiviral
Growth in bacteria
  Bacterial resistance: Ampicillin, 100 μg/mL
  Growth temperature: 30°C
  Growth strain: NEB Stable
  Copy number: High Copy
Gene/Insert
  Gene/Insert name: IRF3
  Species: H. sapiens (human)
  Entrez Gene: IRF3 (a.k.a. IIAE7)
  Tag / fusion protein: EGFP (N terminal on insert)
  Cloning method: Unknown
Terms and licenses: Academic/Nonprofit Terms; Industry Terms: Not Available to Industry
How to cite: pTRIP-GFP-IRF3 was a gift from Nicolas Manel (Addgene plasmid # 127663 ; http://n2t.net/addgene:127663 ; RRID:Addgene_127663)
