[The description below was written by a language model from this plasmid's Addgene catalogue record and pLannotate feature annotations shown in this document.]
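Description:
pTRIP-GFP-IRF3 is an HIV-1-derived lentiviral transfer plasmid built on the pTRIP backbone and designed to over-express human IRF3 fused at its N terminus to EGFP. It is propagated in E. coli through a high-copy ColE1/pUC-type origin and selected with ampicillin via the β-lactamase gene. The catalogue lists a recombination-deficient growth strain, consistent with the repeated LTR sequences in the vector. Two sequence records of about 11.4 to 11.5 kb are annotated. They differ slightly in length and start position but show the same feature order.

The viral cassette begins with an HIV-1 5' LTR, annotated as truncated, followed by the Ψ packaging signal running into a gag fragment. Next come the Rev response element for Rev-dependent export of the genomic RNA and the cPPT/CTS central flap that characterises TRIP vectors and aids nuclear import of the reverse-transcribed genome. An internal EF-1α core promoter drives the EGFP coding sequence, which is followed after a short gap by the IRF3 coding sequence, consistent with a single fusion protein. Downstream lie a nef remnant and a ΔU3 self-inactivating 3' LTR, so that the integrated provirus lacks LTR promoter activity and expression depends on the internal promoter. No WPRE and no mammalian drug-selection cassette within the viral genome are annotated, so EGFP fluorescence is the only annotated marker for identifying transduced cells.

The rest of the plasmid carries older backbone remnants: an SV40 promoter with gpt fragments, SV40 small t/large T pieces and a polyadenylation signal, and pBR322-derived fragments. IRF3 is a key transcription factor for type I interferon responses, and the associated publication concerns cGAS-dependent innate immune activation. The record itself does not detail a specific experimental use.
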