Features (pLannotate 1.2.2; 31 found; start..end, strand, type, name):
      1..277     +  CDS            large T antigen (fragment): large T antigen from SV40 (simian virus 40)
    274..357     +  CDS            large T antigen (fragment): large T antigen from SV40 (simian virus 40)
    380..514     +  polyA_signal   SV40 poly(A) signal: SV40 polyadenylation signal
    681..1010    +  CDS            nef (fragment): NEF_HV1BR - Experimental evidence at protein level: Swiss-Prot protein existence level 1. Extracellular Nef protein targets CD4(+) T-lymphocytes for apoptosis by interacting with CXCR4 surface receptors (PubMed:14990729). From Human immunodeficiency virus type 1 group M subtype B (isolate BRU/LAI) (HIV-1).
   1058..1315    +  LTR            5' LTR (truncated): truncated 5' long terminal repeat (LTR) from HIV-1
   1362..1487    +  misc_feature   HIV-1 Ψ: packaging signal of human immunodeficiency virus type 1
   1471..1834    +  CDS            HIV-1 gag (fragment): gag protein from human immunodeficiency virus 1; gag
   1980..2213    +  misc_feature   RRE: The Rev response element (RRE) of HIV-1 allows for Rev-dependent mRNA export from the nucleus to the cytoplasm.
   2590..2690    +  CDS            Rev (fragment): human immunodeficiency virus 1 (HIV-1) Rev protein; rev; enhances nuclear export of unspliced and incompletely spliced viral mRNAs
   2735..2852    +  misc_feature   cPPT/CTS: central polypurine tract and central termination sequence of HIV-1
   2924..3135    +  promoter       EF-1α core promoter: core promoter for human elongation factor EF-1α
   3156..3872    +  CDS            EGFP: EGFP is a basic (constitutively fluorescent) green fluorescent protein published in 1996, derived from Aequorea victoria. It is reported to be a rapidly-maturing weak dimer with moderate acid sensitivity.
   3888..5168    +  CDS            IRF3: IRF3_HUMAN - Experimental evidence at protein level: Swiss-Prot protein existence level 1. Key transcriptional regulator of type I interferon (IFN)- dependent immune responses which plays a critical role in the innate immune response against DNA and RNA viruses (PubMed:22394562, PubMed:25636800, PubMed:27302953). Regulates the transcription of type I IFN genes (IFN-alpha and IFN-beta) and IFN-stimulated genes (ISG) by binding to an interferon-stimulated response element (ISRE) in their promoters (PubMed:11846977, PubMed:16846591, PubMed:16979567, PubMed:20049431, PubMed:32972995). Acts as a mo
   5267..5455    +  CDS            nef (fragment): NEF_HV1Z2 - Experimental evidence at protein level: Swiss-Prot protein existence level 1. Extracellular Nef protein targets CD4(+) T-lymphocytes for apoptosis by interacting with CXCR4 surface receptors. From Human immunodeficiency virus type 1 group M subtype D (isolate Z2/CDC-Z34) (HIV-1).
   5457..5488    +  LTR            3' LTR (ΔU3) (fragment): self-inactivating 3' long terminal repeat (LTR) from HIV-1
   5536..5716    +  LTR            5' LTR (truncated): truncated 5' long terminal repeat (LTR) from HIV-1
   6678..6776    -  CDS            TBC1D5 (fragment): TBCD5_HUMAN - Also known as KIAA0210. Experimental evidence at protein level: Swiss-Prot protein existence level 1. May act as a GTPase-activating protein (GAP) for Rab family protein(s). May act as a GAP for RAB7A. Can displace RAB7A and retromer CSC subcomplex from the endosomal membrane to the cytosol; at least retromer displacement seems to require its catalytic activity (PubMed:19531583, PubMed:20923837). Required for retrograde transport of cargo proteins from endosomes to the trans-Golgi network (TGN); the function seems to require its catalytic activity. Involved in regulation of autop
   7182..7461    +  CDS            TcR (fragment): tetracycline efflux protein; tet; confers resistance to tetracycline
   7462..7510    -  misc_feature   bom (fragment): basis of mobility region from pBR322
   7612..7647    -  CDS            rop (fragment): Rop protein, which maintains plasmids at low copy number; rop
   7742..7846    +  promoter       AmpR promoter: bla
   7847..8707    +  CDS            AmpR: β-lactamase; bla; confers resistance to ampicillin, carbenicillin, and related antibiotics
   8878..9466    +  rep_origin     ori: high-copy-number ColE1/pMB1/pBR322/pUC origin of replication
   9649..9705    +  CDS            lacI (fragment): lac repressor; lacI; The lac repressor binds to the lac operator to inhibit transcription in E. coli. This inhibition can be relieved by adding lactose or isopropyl-β-D-thiogalactopyranoside (IPTG).
   9712..10041   +  promoter       SV40 promoter: SV40 enhancer and early promoter
  10241..10360   +  CDS            gpt (fragment): XGPT_ECOLI - Also known as gpp, gxu. Experimental evidence at protein level: Swiss-Prot protein existence level 1. Purine salvage pathway enzyme that catalyzes the transfer of the ribosyl-5-phosphate group from 5-phospho-alpha-D-ribose 1- diphosphate (PRPP) to the N9 position of the 6-oxopurines guanine and xanthine to form the corresponding ribonucleotides GMP (guanosine 5'- monophosphate) and XMP (xanthosine 5'-monophosphate), with the release of PPi. To a lesser extent, also acts on hypoxanthine (PubMed:9100006, PubMed:3886014). Does not ribophosphorylate adenine (PubMed:3886014). From Esch
  10360..10695   +  CDS            gpt (fragment): XGPT_ECOLI - Also known as gpp, gxu. Experimental evidence at protein level: Swiss-Prot protein existence level 1. Purine salvage pathway enzyme that catalyzes the transfer of the ribosyl-5-phosphate group from 5-phospho-alpha-D-ribose 1- diphosphate (PRPP) to the N9 position of the 6-oxopurines guanine and xanthine to form the corresponding ribonucleotides GMP (guanosine 5'- monophosphate) and XMP (xanthosine 5'-monophosphate), with the release of PPi. To a lesser extent, also acts on hypoxanthine (PubMed:9100006, PubMed:3886014). Does not ribophosphorylate adenine (PubMed:3886014). From Esch
  10790..11095   +  CDS            frsA (fragment): FRSA_ECOLI - Also known as yafA. Experimental evidence at protein level: Swiss-Prot protein existence level 1. Catalyzes the hydrolysis of esters (PubMed:15808744). Displays esterase activity toward pNP-butyrate (PubMed:15808744). May stimulate mixed-acid fermentation by acting as a fermentation/respiration switch that down-regulates respiration and up- regulates fermentation rates (PubMed:15169777). From Escherichia coli (strain K12).
  11099..11173   +  CDS            small t antigen (fragment): SV40 (simian virus 40) small t antigen
  11175..11240   +  intron         small t intron: SV40 (simian virus 40) small t antigen intron
  11370..11390   +  CDS            SV40 NLS: nuclear localization signal of SV40 (simian virus 40) large T antigen
>Addgene plasmid #127663 | pTRIP-GFP-IRF3 | addgene full sequence | sequence record 450983 | Addgene NGS Result
CATGCTGTGTTTAGTAATAGAACTCTTGCTTGCTTTGCTATTTACACCACAAAGGAAAAAGCTGCACTGC
TATACAAGAAAATTATGGAAAAATATTCTGTAACCTTTATAAGTAGGCATAACAGTTATAATCATAACAT
ACTGTTTTTTCTTACTCCACACAGGCATAGAGTGTCTGCTATTAATAACTATGCTCAAAAATTGTGTACC
TTTAGCTTTTTAATTTGTAAAGGGGTTAATAAGGAATATTTGATGTATAGTGCCTTGACTAGAGATCATA
ATCAGCCATACCACATTTGTAGAGGTTTTACTTGCTTTAAAAAACCTCCCACACCTCCCCCTGAACCTGA
AACATAAAATGAATGCAATTGTTGTTGTTAACTTGTTTATTGCAGCTTATAATGGTTACAAATAAAGCAA
TAGCATCACAAATTTCACAAATAAAGCATTTTTTTCACTGCATTCTAGTTGTGGTTTGTCCAAACTCATC
AATGTATCTTATCATGTCTGGATCAACTGGATAACTCAAGCTAACCAAAATCATCCCAAACTTCCCACCC
CATACCCTATTACCACTGCCAATTACCTGTGGTTTCATTTACTCTAAACCTGTGATTCCTCTGAATTATT
TTCATTTTAAAGAAATTGTATTTGTTAAATATGTACTACAAACTTAGTAGTTGGAAGGGCTAATTCACTC
CCAAAGAAGACAAGATATCCTTGATCTGTGGATCTACCACACACAAGGCTACTTCCCTGATTAGCAGAAC
TACACACCAGGGCCAGGGGTCAGATATCCACTGACCTTTGGATGGTGCTACAAGCTAGTACCAGTTGAGC
CAGATAAGGTAGAAGAGGCCAATAAAGGAGAGAACACCAGCTTGTTACACCCTGTGAGCCTGCATGGGAT
GGATGACCCGGAGAGAGAAGTGTTAGAGTGGAGGTTTGACAGCCGCCTAGCATTTCATCACGTGGCCCGA
GAGCTGCATCCGGAGTACTTCAAGAACTGCTGATATCGAGCTTGCTACAAGGGACTTTCCGCTGGGGACT
TTCCAGGGAGGCGTGGCCTGGGCGGGACTGGGGAGTGGCGAGCCCTCAGATCCTGCATATAAGCAGCTGC
TTTTTGCCTGTACTGGGTCTCTCTGGTTAGACCAGATCTGAGCCTGGGAGCTCTCTGGCTAACTAGGGAA
CCCACTGCTTAAGCCTCAATAAAGCTTGCCTTGAGTGCTTCAAGTAGTGTGTGCCCGTCTGTTGTGTGAC
TCTGGTAACTAGAGATCCCTCAGACCCTTTTAGTCAGTGTGGAAAATCTCTAGCAGTGGCGCCCGAACAG
GGACTTGAAAGCGAAAGGGAAACCAGAGGAGCTCTCTCGACGCAGGACTCGGCTTGCTGAAGCGCGCACG
GCAAGAGGCGAGGGGCGGCGACTGGTGAGTACGCCAAAAATTTTGACTAGCGGAGGCTAGAAGGAGAGAG
ATGGGTGCGAGAGCGTCAGTATTAAGCGGGGGAGAATTAGATCGCGATGGGAAAAAATTCGGTTAAGGCC
AGGGGGAAAGAAAAAATATAAATTAAAACATATAGTATGGGCAAGCAGGGAGCTAGAACGATTCGCAGTT
AATCCTGGCCTGTTAGAAACATCAGAAGGCTGTAGACAAATACTGGGACAGCTACAACCATCCCTTCAGA
CAGGATCAGAAGAACTTAGATCATTATATAATACAGTAGCAACCCTCTATTGTGTGCATCAAAGGATAGA
GATAAAAGACACCAAGGAAGCTTTAGACAAGATAGAGGAAGAGCAAAACAAAAGTAAGACCACCGCACAG
CAAGCGGCCGCTGATCTTCAGACCTGGAGGAGGAGATATGAGGGACAATTGGAGAAGTGAATTATATAAA
TATAAAGTAGTAAAAATTGAACCATTAGGAGTAGCACCCACCAAGGCAAAGAGAAGAGTGGTGCAGAGAG
AAAAAAGAGCAGTGGGAATAGGAGCTTTGTTCCTTGGGTTCTTGGGAGCAGCAGGAAGCACTATGGGCGC
AGCGTCAATGACGCTGACGGTACAGGCCAGACAATTATTGTCTGGTATAGTGCAGCAGCAGAACAATTTG
CTGAGGGCTATTGAGGCGCAACAGCATCTGTTGCAACTCACAGTCTGGGGCATCAAGCAGCTCCAGGCAA
GAATCCTGGCTGTGGAAAGATACCTAAAGGATCAACAGCTCCTGGGGATTTGGGGTTGCTCTGGAAAACT
CATTTGCACCACTGCTGTGCCTTGGAATGCTAGTTGGAGTAATAAATCTCTGGAACAGATTTGGAATCAC
ACGACCTGGATGGAGTGGGACAGAGAAATTAACAATTACACAAGCTTAATACACTCCTTAATTGAAGAAT
CGCAAAACCAGCAAGAAAAGAATGAACAAGAATTATTGGAATTAGATAAATGGGCAAGTTTGTGGAATTG
GTTTAACATAACAAATTGGCTGTGGTATATAAAATTATTCATAATGATAGTAGGAGGCTTGGTAGGTTTA
AGAATAGTTTTTGCTGTACTTTCTATAGTGAATAGAGTTAGGCAGGGATATTCACCATTATCGTTTCAGA
CCCACCTCCCAACCCCGAGGGGACCCGACAGGCCCGAAGGAATAGAAGAAGAAGGTGGAGAGAGAGACAG
AGACAGATCCATTCGATTAGTGAACGGATCTCGACGGTATCGCCGAATTCACAAATGGCAGTATTCATCC
ACAATTTTAAAAGAAAAGGGGGGATTGGGGGGTACAGTGCAGGGGAAAGAATAGTAGACATAATAGCAAC
AGACATACAAACTAAAGAATTACAAAAACAAATTACAAAAATTCAAAATTTTCGGGTTTATTACAGGGAC
AGCAGAGATCCACTTTGGCTGATACGCGTCGTGAGGCTCCGATGCCCGTCAGTGGGCAGAGCGCACATCG
CCCACAGTCCCCGAGAAGTTGGGGGGAGGGGTCGGCAATTGAACCGGTGCCTAGAGAAGGTGGCGCGGGG
TAAACTGGGAAAGTGATGTCGTGTACTGGCTCCGCCTTTTTCCCGAGGGTGGGGGAGAACCGTATATAAG
TGCAGTAGTCGCCGTGAACGTTCTTTTTCGCAACGGGTTTGCCGCCAGAACACAGGATCCCCACCGGTCG
CCACCATGGTGAGCAAGGGCGAGGAGCTGTTCACCGGGGTGGTGCCCATCCTGGTCGAGCTGGACGGCGA
CGTAAACGGCCACAAGTTCAGCGTGTCCGGCGAGGGCGAGGGCGATGCCACCTACGGCAAGCTGACCCTG
AAGTTCATCTGCACCACCGGCAAGCTGCCCGTGCCCTGGCCCACCCTCGTGACCACCCTGACCTACGGCG
TGCAGTGCTTCAGCCGCTACCCCGACCACATGAAGCAGCACGACTTCTTCAAGTCCGCCATGCCCGAAGG
CTACGTCCAGGAGCGCACCATCTTCTTCAAGGACGACGGCAACTACAAGACCCGCGCCGAGGTGAAGTTC
GAGGGCGACACCCTGGTGAACCGCATCGAGCTGAAGGGCATCGACTTCAAGGAGGACGGCAACATCCTGG
GGCACAAGCTGGAGTACAACTACAACAGCCACAACGTCTATATCATGGCCGACAAGCAGAAGAACGGCAT
CAAGGTGAACTTCAAGATCCGCCACAACATCGAGGACGGCAGCGTGCAGCTCGCCGACCACTACCAGCAG
AACACCCCCATCGGCGACGGCCCCGTGCTGCTGCCCGACAACCACTACCTGAGCACCCAGTCCGCCCTGA
GCAAAGACCCCAACGAGAAGCGCGATCACATGGTCCTGCTGGAGTTCGTGACCGCCGCCGGGATCACTCT
CGGCATGGACGAGCTGTACAAGTCCGGACTCAGATCCATGGGAACCCCAAAGCCACGGATCCTGCCCTGG
CTGGTGTCGCAGCTGGACCTGGGGCAACTGGAGGGCGTGGCCTGGGTGAACAAGAGCCGCACGCGCTTCC
GCATCCCTTGGAAGCACGGCCTACGGCAGGATGCACAGCAGGAGGATTTCGGAATCTTCCAGGCCTGGGC
CGAGGCCACTGGTGCATATGTTCCCGGGAGGGATAAGCCAGACCTGCCAACCTGGAAGAGGAATTTCCGC
TCTGCCCTCAACCGCAAAGAAGGGTTGCGTTTAGCAGAGGACCGGAGCAAGGACCCTCACGACCCACATA
AAATCTACGAGTTTGTGAACTCAGGAGTTGGGGACTTTTCCCAGCCAGACACCTCTCCGGACACCAATGG
TGGAGGCAGTACTTCTGATACCCAGGAAGACATTCTGGATGAGTTACTGGGTAACATGGTGTTGGCCCCA
CTCCCAGATCCGGGACCCCCAAGCCTGGCTGTAGCCCCTGAGCCCTGCCCTCAGCCCCTGCGGAGCCCCA
GCTTGGACAATCCCACTCCCTTCCCAAACCTGGGGCCCTCTGAGAACCCACTGAAGCGGCTGTTGGTGCC
GGGGGAAGAGTGGGAGTTCGAGGTGACAGCCTTCTACCGGGGCCGCCAAGTCTTCCAGCAGACCATCTCC
TGCCCGGAGGGCCTGCGGCTGGTGGGGTCCGAAGTGGGAGACAGGACGCTGCCTGGATGGCCAGTCACAC
TGCCAGACCCTGGCATGTCCCTGACAGACAGGGGAGTGATGAGCTACGTGAGGCATGTGCTGAGCTGCCT
GGGTGGGGGACTGGCTCTCTGGCGGGCCGGGCAGTGGCTCTGGGCCCAGCGGCTGGGGCACTGCCACACA
TACTGGGCAGTGAGCGAGGAGCTGCTCCCCAACAGCGGGCATGGGCCTGATGGCGAGGTCCCCAAGGACA
AGGAAGGAGGCGTGTTTGACCTGGGGCCCTTCATTGTAGATCTGATTACCTTCACGGAAGGAAGCGGACG
CTCACCACGCTATGCCCTCTGGTTCTGTGTGGGGGAGTCATGGCCCCAGGACCAGCCGTGGACCAAGAGG
CTCGTGATGGTCAAGGTTGTGCCCACGTGCCTCAGGGCCTTGGTAGAAATGGCCCGGGTAGGGGGTGCCT
CCTCCCTGGAGAATACTGTGGACCTGCACATTTCCAACAGCCACCCACTCTCCCTCACCTCCGACCAGTA
CAAGGCCTACCTGCAGGACTTGGTGGAGGGCATGGATTTCCAGGGCCCTGGGGAGAGCTGAGCCCTCGCT
CCTCATGGTGTGCCTCCAACCCCCCTGTTCCCCACCACCTCAACCAATAAACTGGTTCCTGCTATGAAAA
AAAAAAAAAAAAAAAAACTCGAGACCTAGAAAAACATGGAGCAATCACAAGTAGCAATACAGCAGCTACC
AATGCTGATTGTGCCTGGCTAGAAGCACAAGAGGAGGAGGAGGTGGGTTTTCCAGTCACACCTCAGGTAC
CTTTAAGACCAATGACTTACAAGGCAGCTGTAGATCTTAGCCACTTTTTAAAAGAAAAGGGGGGACTGGA
AGGGCTAATTCACTCCCAACGAAGACAAAATCGTCGAGAGATGCTGCATATAAGCAGCTGCTTTTTGCTT
GTACTGGGTCTCTCTGGTTAGACCAGATCTGAGCCTGGGAGCTCTCTGGCTAACTAGGGAACCCACTGCT
TAAGCCTCAATAAAGCTTGCCTTGAGTGCTTCAAGTAGTGTGTGCCCGTCTGTTGTGTGACTCTGGTAAC
TAGAGATCCCTCAGACCCTTTTAGTCAGTGTGGAAAATCTCTAGCAGTAGTAGTTCATGTCATCTTATTA
TTCAGTATTTATAACTTGCAAAGAAATGAATATCAGAGAGTGAGAGGCCTTGACATTATAATAGATTTAG
CAGGAATTGAACTAGGAGTGGAGCACACAGGCAAAGCTGCAGAAGTACTTGGAAGAAGCCACCAGAGATA
CTCACGATTCTGCACATACCTGGCTAATCCCAGATCCTAAGGATTACATTAAGTTTACTAACATTTATAT
AATGATTTATAGTTTAAAGTATAAACTTATCTAATTTACTATTCTGACAGATATTAATTAATCCTCAAAT
ATCATAAGAGATGATTACTATTATCCCCATTTAACACAAGAGGAAACTGAGAGGGAAAGATGTTGAAGTA
ATTTTCCCACAATTACAGCATCCGTTAGTTACGACTCTATGATCTTCTGACACAAATTCCATTTACTCCT
CACCCTATGACTCAGTCGAATATATCAAAGTTATGGACATTATGCTAAGTAACAAATTACCCTTTTATAT
AGTAAATACTGAGTAGATTGAGAGAAGAAATTGTTTGCAAACCTGAATAGCTTCAAGAAGAAGAGAAGTG
AGGATAAGAATAACAGTTGTCATTTAACAAGTTTTAACAAGTAACTTGGTTAGAAAGGGATTCAAATGCA
TAAAGCAAGGGATAAATTTTTCTGGCAACAAGACTATACAATATAACCTTAAATATGACTTCAAATAATT
GTTGGAACTTGATAAAACTAATTAAATATTATTGAAGATTATCAATATTATAAATGTAATTTACTTTTAA
AAAGGGAACATAGAAATGTGTATCATTAGAGTAGAAAACAATCCTTATTATCACAATTTGTCAAAACAAG
TTTGTTATTAACACAAGTAGAATACTGCATTCAATTAAGTTGACTGCAGATTTTGTGTTTTGTTAAAATT
AGAAAGAGATAACAACAATTTGAATTATTGAAAGTAACATGTAAATAGTTCTACATACGTTCTTTTGACA
TCTTGTTCAATCATTGATCGAAGTTCTTTATCTTGGAAGAATTTGTTCCAAAGACTCTGAAATAAGGAAA
ACAATCTATTATATAGTCTCACACCTTTGTTTTACTTTTAGTGATTTCAATTTAATAATGTAAATGGTTA
AAATTTATTCTTCTCTGAGATCATTTCACATTGCAGATAGAAAACCTGAGACTGGGGTAATTTTTATTAA
AATCTAATTTAATCTCAGAAACACATCTTTATTCTAACATCAATTTTTCCAGTTTGATATTATCATATAA
AGTCAGCCTTCCTCATCTGCAGGTTCCACAACAAAAATCCAACCAACTGTGGATCAAAAATATTGGGAAA
AAATTAAAAATAGCAATACAACAATAAAAAAATACAAATCAGAAAAACAGCACAGTATAACAACTTTATT
TAGCATTTACAATCTATTAGGTATTATAAGTAATCTAGCCAGATCCTCTACGCCGGACGCATCGTGGCCG
GCATCACCGGCGCCACAGGTGCGGTTGCTGGCGCCTATATCGCCGACATCACCGATGGGGAAGATCGGGC
TCGCCACTTCGGGCTCATGAGCGCTTGTTTCGGCGTGGGTATGGTGGCAGGCCCCGTGGCCGGGGGACTG
TTGGGCGCCATCTCCTTGCATGCACCATTCCTTGCGGCGGCGGTGCTCAACGGCCTCAACCTACTACTGG
GCTGCTTCCTAATGCAGGAGTCGCATAAGGGAGAGCGTCGAATGGTGCACTCTCAGTACAATCTGCTCTG
ATGCCGCATAGTTAAGCCAGCCCCGACACCCGCCAACACCCGCTGACGCGCCCTGACGGGCTTGTCTGCT
CCCGGCATCCGCTTACAGACAAGCTGTGACCGTCTCCGGGAGCTGCATGTGTCAGAGGTTTTCACCGTCA
TCACCGAAACGCGCGAGACGAAAGGGCCTCGTGATACGCCTATTTTTATAGGTTAATGTCATGATAATAA
TGGTTTCTTAGACGTCAGGTGGCACTTTTCGGGGAAATGTGCGCGGAACCCCTATTTGTTTATTTTTCTA
AATACATTCAAATATGTATCCGCTCATGAGACAATAACCCTGATAAATGCTTCAATAATATTGAAAAAGG
AAGAGTATGAGTATTCAACATTTCCGTGTCGCCCTTATTCCCTTTTTTGCGGCATTTTGCCTTCCTGTTT
TTGCTCACCCAGAAACGCTGGTGAAAGTAAAAGATGCTGAAGATCAGTTGGGTGCACGAGTGGGTTACAT
CGAACTGGATCTCAACAGCGGTAAGATCCTTGAGAGTTTTCGCCCCGAAGAACGTTTTCCAATGATGAGC
ACTTTTAAAGTTCTGCTATGTGGCGCGGTATTATCCCGTATTGACGCCGGGCAAGAGCAACTCGGTCGCC
GCATACACTATTCTCAGAATGACTTGGTTGAGTACTCACCAGTCACAGAAAAGCATCTTACGGATGGCAT
GACAGTAAGAGAATTATGCAGTGCTGCCATAACCATGAGTGATAACACTGCGGCCAACTTACTTCTGACA
ACGATCGGAGGACCGAAGGAGCTAACCGCTTTTTTGCACAACATGGGGGATCATGTAACTCGCCTTGATC
GTTGGGAACCGGAGCTGAATGAAGCCATACCAAACGACGAGCGTGACACCACGATGCCTGTAGCAATGGC
AACAACGTTGCGCAAACTATTAACTGGCGAACTACTTACTCTAGCTTCCCGGCAACAATTAATAGACTGG
ATGGAGGCGGATAAAGTTGCAGGACCACTTCTGCGCTCGGCCCTTCCGGCTGGCTGGTTTATTGCTGATA
AATCTGGAGCCGGTGAGCGTGGGTCTCGCGGTATCATTGCAGCACTGGGGCCAGATGGTAAGCCCTCCCG
TATCGTAGTTATCTACACGACGGGGAGTCAGGCAACTATGGATGAACGAAATAGACAGATCGCTGAGATA
GGTGCCTCACTGATTAAGCATTGGTAACTGTCAGACCAAGTTTACTCATATATACTTTAGATTGATTTAA
AACTTCATTTTTAATTTAAAAGGATCTAGGTGAAGATCCTTTTTGATAATCTCATGACCAAAATCCCTTA
ACGTGAGTTTTCGTTCCACTGAGCGTCAGACCCCGTAGAAAAGATCAAAGGATCTTCTTGAGATCCTTTT
TTTCTGCGCGTAATCTGCTGCTTGCAAACAAAAAAACCACCGCTACCAGCGGTGGTTTGTTTGCCGGATC
AAGAGCTACCAACTCTTTTTCCGAAGGTAACTGGCTTCAGCAGAGCGCAGATACCAAATACTGTTCTTCT
AGTGTAGCCGTAGTTAGGCCACCACTTCAAGAACTCTGTAGCACCGCCTACATACCTCGCTCTGCTAATC
CTGTTACCAGTGGCTGCTGCCAGTGGCGATAAGTCGTGTCTTACCGGGTTGGACTCAAGACGATAGTTAC
CGGATAAGGCGCAGCGGTCGGGCTGAACGGGGGGTTCGTGCACACAGCCCAGCTTGGAGCGAACGACCTA
CACCGAACTGAGATACCTACAGCGTGAGCTATGAGAAAGCGCCACGCTTCCCGAAGGGAGAAAGGCGGAC
AGGTATCCGGTAAGCGGCAGGGTCGGAACAGGAGAGCGCACGAGGGAGCTTCCAGGGGGAAACGCCTGGT
ATCTTTATAGTCCTGTCGGGTTTCGCCACCTCTGACTTGAGCGTCGATTTTTGTGATGCTCGTCAGGGGG
GCGGAGCCTATGGAAAAACGCCAGCAACGCGGCCTTTTTACGGTTCCTGGCCTTTTGCTGGCCTTTTGCT
CACATGTTCTTTCCTGCGTTATCCCCTGATTCTGTGGATAACCGTATTACCGCCTTTGAGTGAGCTGATA
CCGCTCGCCGCAGCCGAACGACCGAGCGCAGCGAGTCAGTGAGCGAGGAAGCGGAAGAGCGCCCAATACG
CAAACCGCCTCTCCCCGCGCGTTGGCCGATTCATTAATGCAGCTGTGGAATGTGTGTCAGTTAGGGTGTG
GAAAGTCCCCAGGCTCCCCAGCAGGCAGAAGTATGCAAAGCATGCATCTCAATTAGTCAGCAACCAGGTG
TGGAAAGTCCCCAGGCTCCCCAGCAGGCAGAAGTATGCAAAGCATGCATCTCAATTAGTCAGCAACCATA
GTCCCGCCCCTAACTCCGCCCATCCCGCCCCTAACTCCGCCCAGTTCCGCCCATTCTCCGCCCCATGGCT
GACTAATTTTTTTTATTTATGCAGAGGCCGAGGCCGCCTCGGCCTCTGAGCTATTCCAGAAGTAGTGAGG
AGGCTTTTTTGGAGGCCTAGGCTTTTGCAAAAAGCTTGGACACAAGACAGGCTTGCGAGATATGTTTGAG
AATACCACTTTATCCCGCGTCAGGGAGAGGCAGTGCGTAAAAAGACGCGGACTCATGTGAAATACTGGTT
TTTAGTGCGCCAGATCTCTATAATCTCGCGCAACCTATTTTCCCCTCGAACACTTTTTAAGCCGTAGATA
AACAGGCTGGGACACTTCACATGAGCGAAAAATACATCGTCACCTGGGACATGTTGCAGATCCATGCACG
TAAACTCGCAAGCCGACTGATGCCTTCTGAACAATGGAAAGGCATTATTGCCGTAAGCCGTGGCGGTCTG
TACCGGGTGCGTTACTGGCGCGTGAACTGGGTATTCGTCATGTCGATACCGTTTGTATTTCCAGCTACGA
TCACGACAACCAGCGCGAGCTTAAAGTGCTGAAACGCGCAGAAGGCGATGGCGAAGGCTTCATCGTTATT
GATGACCTGGTGGATACCGGTGGTACTGCGGTTGCGATTCGTGAAATGTATCCAAAAGCGCACTTTGTCA
CCATCTTCGCAAAACCGGCTGGTCGTCCGCTGGTTGATGACTATGTTGTTGATATCCCGCAAGATACCTG
GATTGAACAGCCGTGGGATATGGGCGTCGTATTCGTCCCGCCAATCTCCGGTCGCTAATCTTTTCAACGC
CTGGCACTGCCGGGCGTTGTTCTTTTTAACTTCAGGCGGGTTACAATAGTTTCCAGTAAGTATTCTGGAG
GCTGCATCCATGACACAGGCAAACCTGAGCGAAACCCTGTTCAAACCCCGCTTTAAACATCCTGAAACCT
CGACGCTAGTCCGCCGCTTTAATCACGGCGCACAACCGCCTGTGCAGTCGGCCCTTGATGGTAAAACCAT
CCCTCACTGGTATCGCATGATTAACCGTCTGATGTGGATCTGGCGCGGCATTGACCCACGCGAAATCCTC
GACGTCCAGGCACGTATTGTGATGAGCGATGCCGAACGTACCGACGATGATTTATACGATACGGTGATTG
GCTACCGTGGCGGCAACTGGATTTATGAGTGGGCCCCGGATCTTTGTGAAGGAACCTTACTTCTGTGGTG
TGACATAATTGGACAAACTACCTACAGAGATTTAAAGCTCTAAGGTAAATATAAAATTTTTAAGTGTATA
ATGTGTTAAACTACTGATTCTAATTGTTTGTGTATTTTAGATTCCAACCTATGGAACTGATGAATGGGAG
CAGTGGTGGAATGCCTTTAATGAGGAAAACCTGTTTTGCTCAGAAGAAATGCCATCTAGTGATGATGAGG
CTACTGCTGACTCTCAACATTCTACTCCTCCAAAAAAGAAGAGAAAGGTAGAAGACCCCAAGGACTTTCC
TTCAGAATTGCTAAGTTTTTTGAGT
