Features (pLannotate 1.2.2; 31 found; start..end, strand, type, name):
     29..94      +  intron         small t intron: SV40 (simian virus 40) small t antigen intron
    224..244     +  CDS            SV40 NLS: nuclear localization signal of SV40 (simian virus 40) large T antigen
    563..646     +  CDS            large T antigen (fragment): large T antigen from SV40 (simian virus 40)
    669..803     +  polyA_signal   SV40 poly(A) signal: SV40 polyadenylation signal
    970..1299    +  CDS            nef (fragment): NEF_HV1BR - Experimental evidence at protein level: Swiss-Prot protein existence level 1. Extracellular Nef protein targets CD4(+) T-lymphocytes for apoptosis by interacting with CXCR4 surface receptors (PubMed:14990729). From Human immunodeficiency virus type 1 group M subtype B (isolate BRU/LAI) (HIV-1).
   1347..1604    +  LTR            5' LTR (truncated): truncated 5' long terminal repeat (LTR) from HIV-1
   1651..1776    +  misc_feature   HIV-1 Ψ: packaging signal of human immunodeficiency virus type 1
   1760..2123    +  CDS            HIV-1 gag (fragment): gag protein from human immunodeficiency virus 1; gag
   2269..2502    +  misc_feature   RRE: The Rev response element (RRE) of HIV-1 allows for Rev-dependent mRNA export from the nucleus to the cytoplasm.
   2879..2979    +  CDS            Rev (fragment): human immunodeficiency virus 1 (HIV-1) Rev protein; rev; enhances nuclear export of unspliced and incompletely spliced viral mRNAs
   3024..3141    +  misc_feature   cPPT/CTS: central polypurine tract and central termination sequence of HIV-1
   3213..3424    +  promoter       EF-1α core promoter: core promoter for human elongation factor EF-1α
   3445..4161    +  CDS            EGFP: EGFP is a basic (constitutively fluorescent) green fluorescent protein published in 1996, derived from Aequorea victoria. It is reported to be a rapidly-maturing weak dimer with moderate acid sensitivity.
   4177..5457    +  CDS            IRF3: IRF3_HUMAN - Experimental evidence at protein level: Swiss-Prot protein existence level 1. Key transcriptional regulator of type I interferon (IFN)- dependent immune responses which plays a critical role in the innate immune response against DNA and RNA viruses (PubMed:22394562, PubMed:25636800, PubMed:27302953). Regulates the transcription of type I IFN genes (IFN-alpha and IFN-beta) and IFN-stimulated genes (ISG) by binding to an interferon-stimulated response element (ISRE) in their promoters (PubMed:11846977, PubMed:16846591, PubMed:16979567, PubMed:20049431, PubMed:32972995). Acts as a mo
   5556..5744    +  CDS            nef (fragment): NEF_HV1Z2 - Experimental evidence at protein level: Swiss-Prot protein existence level 1. Extracellular Nef protein targets CD4(+) T-lymphocytes for apoptosis by interacting with CXCR4 surface receptors. From Human immunodeficiency virus type 1 group M subtype D (isolate Z2/CDC-Z34) (HIV-1).
   5746..5777    +  LTR            3' LTR (ΔU3) (fragment): self-inactivating 3' long terminal repeat (LTR) from HIV-1
   5825..6005    +  LTR            5' LTR (truncated): truncated 5' long terminal repeat (LTR) from HIV-1
   6967..7065    -  CDS            TBC1D5 (fragment): TBCD5_HUMAN - Also known as KIAA0210. Experimental evidence at protein level: Swiss-Prot protein existence level 1. May act as a GTPase-activating protein (GAP) for Rab family protein(s). May act as a GAP for RAB7A. Can displace RAB7A and retromer CSC subcomplex from the endosomal membrane to the cytosol; at least retromer displacement seems to require its catalytic activity (PubMed:19531583, PubMed:20923837). Required for retrograde transport of cargo proteins from endosomes to the trans-Golgi network (TGN); the function seems to require its catalytic activity. Involved in regulation of autop
   7471..7750    +  CDS            TcR (fragment): tetracycline efflux protein; tet; confers resistance to tetracycline
   7751..7799    -  misc_feature   bom (fragment): basis of mobility region from pBR322
   7901..7936    -  CDS            rop (fragment): Rop protein, which maintains plasmids at low copy number; rop
   8031..8135    +  promoter       AmpR promoter: bla
   8136..8996    +  CDS            AmpR: β-lactamase; bla; confers resistance to ampicillin, carbenicillin, and related antibiotics
   9167..9755    +  rep_origin     ori: high-copy-number ColE1/pMB1/pBR322/pUC origin of replication
   9938..9994    +  CDS            lacI (fragment): lac repressor; lacI; The lac repressor binds to the lac operator to inhibit transcription in E. coli. This inhibition can be relieved by adding lactose or isopropyl-β-D-thiogalactopyranoside (IPTG).
  10001..10330   +  promoter       SV40 promoter: SV40 enhancer and early promoter
  10530..10649   +  CDS            gpt (fragment): XGPT_ECOLI - Also known as gpp, gxu. Experimental evidence at protein level: Swiss-Prot protein existence level 1. Purine salvage pathway enzyme that catalyzes the transfer of the ribosyl-5-phosphate group from 5-phospho-alpha-D-ribose 1- diphosphate (PRPP) to the N9 position of the 6-oxopurines guanine and xanthine to form the corresponding ribonucleotides GMP (guanosine 5'- monophosphate) and XMP (xanthosine 5'-monophosphate), with the release of PPi. To a lesser extent, also acts on hypoxanthine (PubMed:9100006, PubMed:3886014). Does not ribophosphorylate adenine (PubMed:3886014). From Esch
  10649..10984   +  CDS            gpt (fragment): XGPT_ECOLI - Also known as gpp, gxu. Experimental evidence at protein level: Swiss-Prot protein existence level 1. Purine salvage pathway enzyme that catalyzes the transfer of the ribosyl-5-phosphate group from 5-phospho-alpha-D-ribose 1- diphosphate (PRPP) to the N9 position of the 6-oxopurines guanine and xanthine to form the corresponding ribonucleotides GMP (guanosine 5'- monophosphate) and XMP (xanthosine 5'-monophosphate), with the release of PPi. To a lesser extent, also acts on hypoxanthine (PubMed:9100006, PubMed:3886014). Does not ribophosphorylate adenine (PubMed:3886014). From Esch
  11079..11384   +  CDS            frsA (fragment): FRSA_ECOLI - Also known as yafA. Experimental evidence at protein level: Swiss-Prot protein existence level 1. Catalyzes the hydrolysis of esters (PubMed:15808744). Displays esterase activity toward pNP-butyrate (PubMed:15808744). May stimulate mixed-acid fermentation by acting as a fermentation/respiration switch that down-regulates respiration and up- regulates fermentation rates (PubMed:15169777). From Escherichia coli (strain K12).
  11388..1       +  intron         large T intron (fragment) (across the origin): SV40 (simian virus 40) large T antigen intron
  11473..27      +  CDS            small t antigen (fragment) (across the origin): SV40 (simian virus 40) small t antigen
>Addgene plasmid #127663 | pTRIP-GFP-IRF3 Sequencing Result | analyzer sequence | sequence record 249701
ACTACCTACAGAGATTTAAAGCTCTAAGGTAAATATAAAATTTTTAAGTGTATAATGTGTTAAACTACTG
ATTCTAATTGTTTGTGTATTTTAGATTCCAACCTATGGAACTGATGAATGGGAGCAGTGGTGGAATGCCT
TTAATGAGGAAAACCTGTTTTGCTCAGAAGAAATGCCATCTAGTGATGATGAGGCTACTGCTGACTCTCA
ACATTCTACTCCTCCAAAAAAGAAGAGAAAGGTAGAAGACCCCAAGGACTTTCCTTCAGAATTGCTAAGT
TTTTTGAGTCATGCTGTGTTTAGTAATAGAACTCTTGCTTGCTTTGCTATTTACACCACAAAGGAAAAAG
CTGCACTGCTATACAAGAAAATTATGGAAAAATATTCTGTAACCTTTATAAGTAGGCATAACAGTTATAA
TCATAACATACTGTTTTTTCTTACTCCACACAGGCATAGAGTGTCTGCTATTAATAACTATGCTCAAAAA
TTGTGTACCTTTAGCTTTTTAATTTGTAAAGGGGTTAATAAGGAATATTTGATGTATAGTGCCTTGACTA
GAGATCATAATCAGCCATACCACATTTGTAGAGGTTTTACTTGCTTTAAAAAACCTCCCACACCTCCCCC
TGAACCTGAAACATAAAATGAATGCAATTGTTGTTGTTAACTTGTTTATTGCAGCTTATAATGGTTACAA
ATAAAGCAATAGCATCACAAATTTCACAAATAAAGCATTTTTTTCACTGCATTCTAGTTGTGGTTTGTCC
AAACTCATCAATGTATCTTATCATGTCTGGATCAACTGGATAACTCAAGCTAACCAAAATCATCCCAAAC
TTCCCACCCCATACCCTATTACCACTGCCAATTACCTGTGGTTTCATTTACTCTAAACCTGTGATTCCTC
TGAATTATTTTCATTTTAAAGAAATTGTATTTGTTAAATATGTACTACAAACTTAGTAGTTGGAAGGGCT
AATTCACTCCCAAAGAAGACAAGATATCCTTGATCTGTGGATCTACCACACACAAGGCTACTTCCCTGAT
TAGCAGAACTACACACCAGGGCCAGGGGTCAGATATCCACTGACCTTTGGATGGTGCTACAAGCTAGTAC
CAGTTGAGCCAGATAAGGTAGAAGAGGCCAATAAAGGAGAGAACACCAGCTTGTTACACCCTGTGAGCCT
GCATGGGATGGATGACCCGGAGAGAGAAGTGTTAGAGTGGAGGTTTGACAGCCGCCTAGCATTTCATCAC
GTGGCCCGAGAGCTGCATCCGGAGTACTTCAAGAACTGCTGATATCGAGCTTGCTACAAGGGACTTTCCG
CTGGGGACTTTCCAGGGAGGCGTGGCCTGGGCGGGACTGGGGAGTGGCGAGCCCTCAGATCCTGCATATA
AGCAGCTGCTTTTTGCCTGTACTGGGTCTCTCTGGTTAGACCAGATCTGAGCCTGGGAGCTCTCTGGCTA
ACTAGGGAACCCACTGCTTAAGCCTCAATAAAGCTTGCCTTGAGTGCTTCAAGTAGTGTGTGCCCGTCTG
TTGTGTGACTCTGGTAACTAGAGATCCCTCAGACCCTTTTAGTCAGTGTGGAAAATCTCTAGCAGTGGCG
CCCGAACAGGGACTTGAAAGCGAAAGGGAAACCAGAGGAGCTCTCTCGACGCAGGACTCGGCTTGCTGAA
GCGCGCACGGCAAGAGGCGAGGGGCGGCGACTGGTGAGTACGCCAAAAATTTTGACTAGCGGAGGCTAGA
AGGAGAGAGATGGGTGCGAGAGCGTCAGTATTAAGCGGGGGAGAATTAGATCGCGATGGGAAAAAATTCG
GTTAAGGCCAGGGGGAAAGAAAAAATATAAATTAAAACATATAGTATGGGCAAGCAGGGAGCTAGAACGA
TTCGCAGTTAATCCTGGCCTGTTAGAAACATCAGAAGGCTGTAGACAAATACTGGGACAGCTACAACCAT
CCCTTCAGACAGGATCAGAAGAACTTAGATCATTATATAATACAGTAGCAACCCTCTATTGTGTGCATCA
AAGGATAGAGATAAAAGACACCAAGGAAGCTTTAGACAAGATAGAGGAAGAGCAAAACAAAAGTAAGACC
ACCGCACAGCAAGCGGCCGCTGATCTTCAGACCTGGAGGAGGAGATATGAGGGACAATTGGAGAAGTGAA
TTATATAAATATAAAGTAGTAAAAATTGAACCATTAGGAGTAGCACCCACCAAGGCAAAGAGAAGAGTGG
TGCAGAGAGAAAAAAGAGCAGTGGGAATAGGAGCTTTGTTCCTTGGGTTCTTGGGAGCAGCAGGAAGCAC
TATGGGCGCAGCGTCAATGACGCTGACGGTACAGGCCAGACAATTATTGTCTGGTATAGTGCAGCAGCAG
AACAATTTGCTGAGGGCTATTGAGGCGCAACAGCATCTGTTGCAACTCACAGTCTGGGGCATCAAGCAGC
TCCAGGCAAGAATCCTGGCTGTGGAAAGATACCTAAAGGATCAACAGCTCCTGGGGATTTGGGGTTGCTC
TGGAAAACTCATTTGCACCACTGCTGTGCCTTGGAATGCTAGTTGGAGTAATAAATCTCTGGAACAGATT
TGGAATCACACGACCTGGATGGAGTGGGACAGAGAAATTAACAATTACACAAGCTTAATACACTCCTTAA
TTGAAGAATCGCAAAACCAGCAAGAAAAGAATGAACAAGAATTATTGGAATTAGATAAATGGGCAAGTTT
GTGGAATTGGTTTAACATAACAAATTGGCTGTGGTATATAAAATTATTCATAATGATAGTAGGAGGCTTG
GTAGGTTTAAGAATAGTTTTTGCTGTACTTTCTATAGTGAATAGAGTTAGGCAGGGATATTCACCATTAT
CGTTTCAGACCCACCTCCCAACCCCGAGGGGACCCGACAGGCCCGAAGGAATAGAAGAAGAAGGTGGAGA
GAGAGACAGAGACAGATCCATTCGATTAGTGAACGGATCTCGACGGTATCGCCGAATTCACAAATGGCAG
TATTCATCCACAATTTTAAAAGAAAAGGGGGGATTGGGGGGTACAGTGCAGGGGAAAGAATAGTAGACAT
AATAGCAACAGACATACAAACTAAAGAATTACAAAAACAAATTACAAAAATTCAAAATTTTCGGGTTTAT
TACAGGGACAGCAGAGATCCACTTTGGCTGATACGCGTCGTGAGGCTCCGATGCCCGTCAGTGGGCAGAG
CGCACATCGCCCACAGTCCCCGAGAAGTTGGGGGGAGGGGTCGGCAATTGAACCGGTGCCTAGAGAAGGT
GGCGCGGGGTAAACTGGGAAAGTGATGTCGTGTACTGGCTCCGCCTTTTTCCCGAGGGTGGGGGAGAACC
GTATATAAGTGCAGTAGTCGCCGTGAACGTTCTTTTTCGCAACGGGTTTGCCGCCAGAACACAGGATCCC
CACCGGTCGCCACCATGGTGAGCAAGGGCGAGGAGCTGTTCACCGGGGTGGTGCCCATCCTGGTCGAGCT
GGACGGCGACGTAAACGGCCACAAGTTCAGCGTGTCCGGCGAGGGCGAGGGCGATGCCACCTACGGCAAG
CTGACCCTGAAGTTCATCTGCACCACCGGCAAGCTGCCCGTGCCCTGGCCCACCCTCGTGACCACCCTGA
CCTACGGCGTGCAGTGCTTCAGCCGCTACCCCGACCACATGAAGCAGCACGACTTCTTCAAGTCCGCCAT
GCCCGAAGGCTACGTCCAGGAGCGCACCATCTTCTTCAAGGACGACGGCAACTACAAGACCCGCGCCGAG
GTGAAGTTCGAGGGCGACACCCTGGTGAACCGCATCGAGCTGAAGGGCATCGACTTCAAGGAGGACGGCA
ACATCCTGGGGCACAAGCTGGAGTACAACTACAACAGCCACAACGTCTATATCATGGCCGACAAGCAGAA
GAACGGCATCAAGGTGAACTTCAAGATCCGCCACAACATCGAGGACGGCAGCGTGCAGCTCGCCGACCAC
TACCAGCAGAACACCCCCATCGGCGACGGCCCCGTGCTGCTGCCCGACAACCACTACCTGAGCACCCAGT
CCGCCCTGAGCAAAGACCCCAACGAGAAGCGCGATCACATGGTCCTGCTGGAGTTCGTGACCGCCGCCGG
GATCACTCTCGGCATGGACGAGCTGTACAAGTCCGGACTCAGATCCATGGGAACCCCAAAGCCACGGATC
CTGCCCTGGCTGGTGTCGCAGCTGGACCTGGGGCAACTGGAGGGCGTGGCCTGGGTGAACAAGAGCCGCA
CGCGCTTCCGCATCCCTTGGAAGCACGGCCTACGGCAGGATGCACAGCAGGAGGATTTCGGAATCTTCCA
GGCCTGGGCCGAGGCCACTGGTGCATATGTTCCCGGGAGGGATAAGCCAGACCTGCCAACCTGGAAGAGG
AATTTCCGCTCTGCCCTCAACCGCAAAGAAGGGTTGCGTTTAGCAGAGGACCGGAGCAAGGACCCTCACG
ACCCACATAAAATCTACGAGTTTGTGAACTCAGGAGTTGGGGACTTTTCCCAGCCAGACACCTCTCCGGA
CACCAATGGTGGAGGCAGTACTTCTGATACCCAGGAAGACATTCTGGATGAGTTACTGGGTAACATGGTG
TTGGCCCCACTCCCAGATCCGGGACCCCCAAGCCTGGCTGTAGCCCCTGAGCCCTGCCCTCAGCCCCTGC
GGAGCCCCAGCTTGGACAATCCCACTCCCTTCCCAAACCTGGGGCCCTCTGAGAACCCACTGAAGCGGCT
GTTGGTGCCGGGGGAAGAGTGGGAGTTCGAGGTGACAGCCTTCTACCGGGGCCGCCAAGTCTTCCAGCAG
ACCATCTCCTGCCCGGAGGGCCTGCGGCTGGTGGGGTCCGAAGTGGGAGACAGGACGCTGCCTGGATGGC
CAGTCACACTGCCAGACCCTGGCATGTCCCTGACAGACAGGGGAGTGATGAGCTACGTGAGGCATGTGCT
GAGCTGCCTGGGTGGGGGACTGGCTCTCTGGCGGGCCGGGCAGTGGCTCTGGGCCCAGCGGCTGGGGCAC
TGCCACACATACTGGGCAGTGAGCGAGGAGCTGCTCCCCAACAGCGGGCATGGGCCTGATGGCGAGGTCC
CCAAGGACAAGGAAGGAGGCGTGTTTGACCTGGGGCCCTTCATTGTAGATCTGATTACCTTCACGGAAGG
AAGCGGACGCTCACCACGCTATGCCCTCTGGTTCTGTGTGGGGGAGTCATGGCCCCAGGACCAGCCGTGG
ACCAAGAGGCTCGTGATGGTCAAGGTTGTGCCCACGTGCCTCAGGGCCTTGGTAGAAATGGCCCGGGTAG
GGGGTGCCTCCTCCCTGGAGAATACTGTGGACCTGCACATTTCCAACAGCCACCCACTCTCCCTCACCTC
CGACCAGTACAAGGCCTACCTGCAGGACTTGGTGGAGGGCATGGATTTCCAGGGCCCTGGGGAGAGCTGA
GCCCTCGCTCCTCATGGTGTGCCTCCAACCCCCCTGTTCCCCACCACCTCAACCAATAAACTGGTTCCTG
CTATGAAAAAAAAAAAAAAAAAAAAACTCGAGACCTAGAAAAACATGGAGCAATCACAAGTAGCAATACA
GCAGCTACCAATGCTGATTGTGCCTGGCTAGAAGCACAAGAGGAGGAGGAGGTGGGTTTTCCAGTCACAC
CTCAGGTACCTTTAAGACCAATGACTTACAAGGCAGCTGTAGATCTTAGCCACTTTTTAAAAGAAAAGGG
GGGACTGGAAGGGCTAATTCACTCCCAACGAAGACAAAATCGTCGAGAGATGCTGCATATAAGCAGCTGC
TTTTTGCTTGTACTGGGTCTCTCTGGTTAGACCAGATCTGAGCCTGGGAGCTCTCTGGCTAACTAGGGAA
CCCACTGCTTAAGCCTCAATAAAGCTTGCCTTGAGTGCTTCAAGTAGTGTGTGCCCGTCTGTTGTGTGAC
TCTGGTAACTAGAGATCCCTCAGACCCTTTTAGTCAGTGTGGAAAATCTCTAGCAGTAGTAGTTCATGTC
ATCTTATTATTCAGTATTTATAACTTGCAAAGAAATGAATATCAGAGAGTGAGAGGCCTTGACATTATAA
TAGATTTAGCAGGAATTGAACTAGGAGTGGAGCACACAGGCAAAGCTGCAGAAGTACTTGGAAGAAGCCA
CCAGAGATACTCACGATTCTGCACATACCTGGCTAATCCCAGATCCTAAGGATTACATTAAGTTTACTAA
CATTTATATAATGATTTATAGTTTAAAGTATAAACTTATCTAATTTACTATTCTGACAGATATTAATTAA
TCCTCAAATATCATAAGAGATGATTACTATTATCCCCATTTAACACAAGAGGAAACTGAGAGGGAAAGAT
GTTGAAGTAATTTTCCCACAATTACAGCATCCGTTAGTTACGACTCTATGATCTTCTGACACAAATTCCA
TTTACTCCTCACCCTATGACTCAGTCGAATATATCAAAGTTATGGACATTATGCTAAGTAACAAATTACC
CTTTTATATAGTAAATACTGAGTAGATTGAGAGAAGAAATTGTTTGCAAACCTGAATAGCTTCAAGAAGA
AGAGAAGTGAGGATAAGAATAACAGTTGTCATTTAACAAGTTTTAACAAGTAACTTGGTTAGAAAGGGAT
TCAAATGCATAAAGCAAGGGATAAATTTTTCTGGCAACAAGACTATACAATATAACCTTAAATATGACTT
CAAATAATTGTTGGAACTTGATAAAACTAATTAAATATTATTGAAGATTATCAATATTATAAATGTAATT
TACTTTTAAAAAGGGAACATAGAAATGTGTATCATTAGAGTAGAAAACAATCCTTATTATCACAATTTGT
CAAAACAAGTTTGTTATTAACACAAGTAGAATACTGCATTCAATTAAGTTGACTGCAGATTTTGTGTTTT
GTTAAAATTAGAAAGAGATAACAACAATTTGAATTATTGAAAGTAACATGTAAATAGTTCTACATACGTT
CTTTTGACATCTTGTTCAATCATTGATCGAAGTTCTTTATCTTGGAAGAATTTGTTCCAAAGACTCTGAA
ATAAGGAAAACAATCTATTATATAGTCTCACACCTTTGTTTTACTTTTAGTGATTTCAATTTAATAATGT
AAATGGTTAAAATTTATTCTTCTCTGAGATCATTTCACATTGCAGATAGAAAACCTGAGACTGGGGTAAT
TTTTATTAAAATCTAATTTAATCTCAGAAACACATCTTTATTCTAACATCAATTTTTCCAGTTTGATATT
ATCATATAAAGTCAGCCTTCCTCATCTGCAGGTTCCACAACAAAAATCCAACCAACTGTGGATCAAAAAT
ATTGGGAAAAAATTAAAAATAGCAATACAACAATAAAAAAATACAAATCAGAAAAACAGCACAGTATAAC
AACTTTATTTAGCATTTACAATCTATTAGGTATTATAAGTAATCTAGCCAGATCCTCTACGCCGGACGCA
TCGTGGCCGGCATCACCGGCGCCACAGGTGCGGTTGCTGGCGCCTATATCGCCGACATCACCGATGGGGA
AGATCGGGCTCGCCACTTCGGGCTCATGAGCGCTTGTTTCGGCGTGGGTATGGTGGCAGGCCCCGTGGCC
GGGGGACTGTTGGGCGCCATCTCCTTGCATGCACCATTCCTTGCGGCGGCGGTGCTCAACGGCCTCAACC
TACTACTGGGCTGCTTCCTAATGCAGGAGTCGCATAAGGGAGAGCGTCGAATGGTGCACTCTCAGTACAA
TCTGCTCTGATGCCGCATAGTTAAGCCAGCCCCGACACCCGCCAACACCCGCTGACGCGCCCTGACGGGC
TTGTCTGCTCCCGGCATCCGCTTACAGACAAGCTGTGACCGTCTCCGGGAGCTGCATGTGTCAGAGGTTT
TCACCGTCATCACCGAAACGCGCGAGACGAAAGGGCCTCGTGATACGCCTATTTTTATAGGTTAATGTCA
TGATAATAATGGTTTCTTAGACGTCAGGTGGCACTTTTCGGGGAAATGTGCGCGGAACCCCTATTTGTTT
ATTTTTCTAAATACATTCAAATATGTATCCGCTCATGAGACAATAACCCTGATAAATGCTTCAATAATAT
TGAAAAAGGAAGAGTATGAGTATTCAACATTTCCGTGTCGCCCTTATTCCCTTTTTTGCGGCATTTTGCC
TTCCTGTTTTTGCTCACCCAGAAACGCTGGTGAAAGTAAAAGATGCTGAAGATCAGTTGGGTGCACGAGT
GGGTTACATCGAACTGGATCTCAACAGCGGTAAGATCCTTGAGAGTTTTCGCCCCGAAGAACGTTTTCCA
ATGATGAGCACTTTTAAAGTTCTGCTATGTGGCGCGGTATTATCCCGTATTGACGCCGGGCAAGAGCAAC
TCGGTCGCCGCATACACTATTCTCAGAATGACTTGGTTGAGTACTCACCAGTCACAGAAAAGCATCTTAC
GGATGGCATGACAGTAAGAGAATTATGCAGTGCTGCCATAACCATGAGTGATAACACTGCGGCCAACTTA
CTTCTGACAACGATCGGAGGACCGAAGGAGCTAACCGCTTTTTTGCACAACATGGGGGATCATGTAACTC
GCCTTGATCGTTGGGAACCGGAGCTGAATGAAGCCATACCAAACGACGAGCGTGACACCACGATGCCTGT
AGCAATGGCAACAACGTTGCGCAAACTATTAACTGGCGAACTACTTACTCTAGCTTCCCGGCAACAATTA
ATAGACTGGATGGAGGCGGATAAAGTTGCAGGACCACTTCTGCGCTCGGCCCTTCCGGCTGGCTGGTTTA
TTGCTGATAAATCTGGAGCCGGTGAGCGTGGGTCTCGCGGTATCATTGCAGCACTGGGGCCAGATGGTAA
GCCCTCCCGTATCGTAGTTATCTACACGACGGGGAGTCAGGCAACTATGGATGAACGAAATAGACAGATC
GCTGAGATAGGTGCCTCACTGATTAAGCATTGGTAACTGTCAGACCAAGTTTACTCATATATACTTTAGA
TTGATTTAAAACTTCATTTTTAATTTAAAAGGATCTAGGTGAAGATCCTTTTTGATAATCTCATGACCAA
AATCCCTTAACGTGAGTTTTCGTTCCACTGAGCGTCAGACCCCGTAGAAAAGATCAAAGGATCTTCTTGA
GATCCTTTTTTTCTGCGCGTAATCTGCTGCTTGCAAACAAAAAAACCACCGCTACCAGCGGTGGTTTGTT
TGCCGGATCAAGAGCTACCAACTCTTTTTCCGAAGGTAACTGGCTTCAGCAGAGCGCAGATACCAAATAC
TGTTCTTCTAGTGTAGCCGTAGTTAGGCCACCACTTCAAGAACTCTGTAGCACCGCCTACATACCTCGCT
CTGCTAATCCTGTTACCAGTGGCTGCTGCCAGTGGCGATAAGTCGTGTCTTACCGGGTTGGACTCAAGAC
GATAGTTACCGGATAAGGCGCAGCGGTCGGGCTGAACGGGGGGTTCGTGCACACAGCCCAGCTTGGAGCG
AACGACCTACACCGAACTGAGATACCTACAGCGTGAGCTATGAGAAAGCGCCACGCTTCCCGAAGGGAGA
AAGGCGGACAGGTATCCGGTAAGCGGCAGGGTCGGAACAGGAGAGCGCACGAGGGAGCTTCCAGGGGGAA
ACGCCTGGTATCTTTATAGTCCTGTCGGGTTTCGCCACCTCTGACTTGAGCGTCGATTTTTGTGATGCTC
GTCAGGGGGGCGGAGCCTATGGAAAAACGCCAGCAACGCGGCCTTTTTACGGTTCCTGGCCTTTTGCTGG
CCTTTTGCTCACATGTTCTTTCCTGCGTTATCCCCTGATTCTGTGGATAACCGTATTACCGCCTTTGAGT
GAGCTGATACCGCTCGCCGCAGCCGAACGACCGAGCGCAGCGAGTCAGTGAGCGAGGAAGCGGAAGAGCG
CCCAATACGCAAACCGCCTCTCCCCGCGCGTTGGCCGATTCATTAATGCAGCTGTGGAATGTGTGTCAGT
TAGGGTGTGGAAAGTCCCCAGGCTCCCCAGCAGGCAGAAGTATGCAAAGCATGCATCTCAATTAGTCAGC
AACCAGGTGTGGAAAGTCCCCAGGCTCCCCAGCAGGCAGAAGTATGCAAAGCATGCATCTCAATTAGTCA
GCAACCATAGTCCCGCCCCTAACTCCGCCCATCCCGCCCCTAACTCCGCCCAGTTCCGCCCATTCTCCGC
CCCATGGCTGACTAATTTTTTTTATTTATGCAGAGGCCGAGGCCGCCTCGGCCTCTGAGCTATTCCAGAA
GTAGTGAGGAGGCTTTTTTGGAGGCCTAGGCTTTTGCAAAAAGCTTGGACACAAGACAGGCTTGCGAGAT
ATGTTTGAGAATACCACTTTATCCCGCGTCAGGGAGAGGCAGTGCGTAAAAAGACGCGGACTCATGTGAA
ATACTGGTTTTTAGTGCGCCAGATCTCTATAATCTCGCGCAACCTATTTTCCCCTCGAACACTTTTTAAG
CCGTAGATAAACAGGCTGGGACACTTCACATGAGCGAAAAATACATCGTCACCTGGGACATGTTGCAGAT
CCATGCACGTAAACTCGCAAGCCGACTGATGCCTTCTGAACAATGGAAAGGCATTATTGCCGTAAGCCGT
GGCGGTCTGTACCGGGTGCGTTACTGGCGCGTGAACTGGGTATTCGTCATGTCGATACCGTTTGTATTTC
CAGCTACGATCACGACAACCAGCGCGAGCTTAAAGTGCTGAAACGCGCAGAAGGCGATGGCGAAGGCTTC
ATCGTTATTGATGACCTGGTGGATACCGGTGGTACTGCGGTTGCGATTCGTGAAATGTATCCAAAAGCGC
ACTTTGTCACCATCTTCGCAAAACCGGCTGGTCGTCCGCTGGTTGATGACTATGTTGTTGATATCCCGCA
AGATACCTGGATTGAACAGCCGTGGGATATGGGCGTCGTATTCGTCCCGCCAATCTCCGGTCGCTAATCT
TTTCAACGCCTGGCACTGCCGGGCGTTGTTCTTTTTAACTTCAGGCGGGTTACAATAGTTTCCAGTAAGT
ATTCTGGAGGCTGCATCCATGACACAGGCAAACCTGAGCGAAACCCTGTTCAAACCCCGCTTTAAACATC
CTGAAACCTCGACGCTAGTCCGCCGCTTTAATCACGGCGCACAACCGCCTGTGCAGTCGGCCCTTGATGG
TAAAACCATCCCTCACTGGTATCGCATGATTAACCGTCTGATGTGGATCTGGCGCGGCATTGACCCACGC
GAAATCCTCGACGTCCAGGCACGTATTGTGATGAGCGATGCCGAACGTACCGACGATGATTTATACGATA
CGGTGATTGGCTACCGTGGCGGCAACTGGATTTATGAGTGGGCCCCGGATCTTTGTGAAGGAACCTTACT
TCTGTGGTGTGACATAATTGGACAAACTACCTACAGAGATTTAAAGCTCTAAGGTAAATATAAA
